Addgene plasmid #24075: GST HP1 beta
Depositing lab: Naoko Tanese. Depositing organization: NYU Grossman School of Medicine. Publication: Isoform-specific interaction of HP1 with human TAFII130. Vassallo MF, Tanese N. Proc Natl Acad Sci U S A. 2002 Apr 30. 99(9):5919-24. 10.1073/pnas.092025499 PubMed 11959914.
Backbone
  Vector backbone: pGEX-4T-1
  Backbone size w/o insert (bp): 4900
  Vector type: Bacterial Expression
Growth in bacteria
  Bacterial resistance: Ampicillin, 100 μg/mL
  Growth temperature: 37°C
  Growth strain: DH5alpha
  Copy number: Unknown
Gene/Insert
  Gene/Insert name: HP1 beta
  Species: H. sapiens (human)
  Entrez Gene: CBX1 (a.k.a. CBX, HP1-BETA, HP1Hs-beta, HP1Hsbeta, Hp1beta, M31, MOD1, p25beta)
  Tag / fusion protein: GST (N terminal on backbone)
  Cloning method: Restriction Enzyme; 5′ cloning site EcoRI (not destroyed); 3′ cloning site XhoI (destroyed during cloning)
  Sequencing primers: 5′ pGEX 5'
Terms and licenses: Academic/Nonprofit Terms; Industry Terms: Not Available to Industry
How to cite: GST HP1 beta was a gift from Naoko Tanese (Addgene plasmid # 24075 ; http://n2t.net/addgene:24075 ; RRID:Addgene_24075)
