[The description below was written by a language model from this plasmid's Addgene catalogue record.]
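Description:
GST HP1 beta is a bacterial expression plasmid built on the pGEX-4T-1 backbone (about 4.9 kb without the insert) that produces human heterochromatin protein 1 beta, the product of the CBX1 gene, as a fusion to glutathione S-transferase. The GST moiety is supplied by the backbone and sits at the N-terminus of the fusion. The HP1 beta coding sequence was inserted by restriction cloning between the EcoRI and XhoI sites of the polylinker; the EcoRI site remains intact, whereas the XhoI site was destroyed during cloning. The plasmid is maintained in E. coli under ampicillin selection, and its copy number is recorded as unknown. No feature table accompanies the entry, so the promoter, origin of replication and other regulatory elements are not explicitly listed. Vectors of the pGEX-4T series generally use an IPTG-inducible tac promoter with a plasmid-borne lacI repressor gene, and encode a thrombin cleavage site between GST and the cloned protein, but these details should be confirmed against the sequence.

The construct is suited to producing recombinant GST-HP1 beta in bacteria, purifying it on glutathione affinity resin, and using the immobilised fusion as bait in pull-down or other in vitro binding assays. This fits the associated publication, which examined isoform-specific interaction of HP1 proteins with the human TFIID subunit TAFII130, suggesting the plasmid was used to compare HP1 isoforms in their ability to bind that factor. The exact boundaries of the HP1 beta insert are not stated in the record.
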