>Addgene plasmid #24075 | GST HP1 beta | addgene partial sequence | sequence record 29968 | 24075 with pGEX-5
TGGTTCCGCGTGGATCCCCGGAATTCGGGAAAAAACAAAACAAGAAGAAAGTGGAGGAGGTGCTAGAAGA
GGAGGAAGAGGAATATGTGGTGGAAAAAGTTCTCGACCGTCGAGTGGTAAAGGGCAAAGTGGAGTACCTC
CTAAAGTGGAAGGGATTCTCAGATGAGGACAACACATGGGAGCCAGAAGAGAACCTGGATTGCCCCGACC
TCATTGCTGAGTTTCTGCAGTCACAGAAAACAGCACATGAGACAGATAAATCAGAGGGAGGCAAGCGCAA
AGCTGATTCTGATTCTGAAGATAAGGGAGAGGAGAGCAAACCAAAGAAGAAGAAAGAAGAGTCAGAAAAG
CCACGAGGCTTTGCTCGAGGTTTGGAGCCGGAGCGGATTATTGGAGCTACAGACTCCAGTGGAGAGCTCA
TGTTCCTGATGAAATGGAAAAACTCTGATGAGGCTGACCTGGTCCCTGCCAAGGAAGCCAATGTCAAGTG
CCCACAGGTTGTCATATCCTTCTATGAGGAAAGGCTGACGTGGCATTCCTACCCCTCGGAGGATGATGAC
AAAAAAGATGACAAGAACTAACGGCGTCGAGCGGCCGCATCGTGACTGACTGACGATCTGCCTCGCGCGT
TTCGGTGATGACGGTGAAAACCTCTGACACATGCAGCTCCCGGANACGGTCANCAGCTTT
